>Addgene plasmid #50276 | pICH45234 | depositor full sequence | sequence record 75033 | Full Sequence
AATGTGAGACCACGAAGTGGCTCTTCAGTGGACGAAAGGGCCTCGTGATACGCCTATTTTTATAGGTTAA
TGTCATGATAATAATGGTTTCTTAGACGTCAGGTGGCACTTTTCGGGGAAATGTGCGCGGAACCCCTATT
TGTTTATTTTTCTAAATACATTCAAATATGTATCCGCTCATGAGACAATAACCCTGATAAATGCTTCAAT
AATATTGAAAAAGGAAGAGTATGCGCTCACGCAACTGGTCCAGAACCTTGACCGAACGCAGCGGTGGTAA
CGGCGCAGTGGCGGTTTTCATGGCTTGTTATGACTGTTTTTTTGGGGTACAGTCTATGCCTCGGGCATCC
AAGCAGCAAGCGCGTTACGCCGTGGGTCGATGTTTGATGTTATGGAGCAGCAACGATGTTACGCAGCAGG
GCAGTCGCCCTAAAACAAAGTTAAACATCATGAGGGAAGCGGTGATCGCCGAAGTATCGACTCAACTATC
AGAGGTAGTTGGCGTCATCGAGCGCCATCTCGAACCGACGTTGCTGGCCGTACATTTGTACGGCTCCGCA
GTGGATGGCGGCCTGAAGCCACACAGCGATATTGATTTGCTGGTTACGGTGACCGTAAGGCTTGATGAAA
CAACGCGGCGAGCTTTGATCAACGACCTTTTGGAAACTTCGGCTTCCCCTGGAGAGAGCGAGATTCTCCG
CGCTGTAGAAGTCACCATTGTTGTGCACGACGACATCATTCCGTGGCGTTATCCAGCTAAGCGCGAACTG
CAATTTGGAGAATGGCAGCGCAATGACATTCTTGCAGGTATCTTCGAGCCAGCCACGATCGACATTGATC
TGGCTATCTTGCTGACAAAAGCAAGAGAACATAGCGTTGCCTTGGTAGGTCCAGCGGCGGAGGAACTCTT
TGATCCGGTTCCTGAACAGGATCTATTTGAGGCGCTAAATGAAACCTTAACGCTATGGAACTCGCCGCCC
GACTGGGCTGGCGATGAGCGAAATGTAGTGCTTACGTTGTCCCGCATTTGGTACAGCGCAGTAACCGGCA
AAATCGCGCCGAAGGATGTCGCTGCCGACTGGGCAATGGAGCGCCTGCCGGCCCAGTATCAGCCCGTCAT
ACTTGAAGCTAGACAGGCTTATCTTGGACAAGAAGAAGATCGCTTGGCCTCGCGCGCAGATCAGTTGGAA
GAATTTGTCCATTACGTAAAAGGCGAGATCACCAAGGTAGTCGGCAAATAACTGTCAGACCAAGTTTACT
CATATATACTTTAGATTGATTTAAAACTTCATTTTTAATTTAAAAGGATCTAGGTGAAGATCCTTTTTGA
TAATCTCATGACCAAAATCCCTTAACGTGAGTTTTCGTTCCACTGAGCGTCAGACCCCGTAGAAAAGATC
AAAGGATCTTCTTGAGATCCTTTTTTTCTGCGCGTAATCTGCTGCTTGCAAACAAAAAAACCACCGCTAC
CAGCGGTGGTTTGTTTGCCGGATCAAGAGCTACCAACTCTTTTTCCGAAGGTAACTGGCTTCAGCAGAGC
GCAGATACCAAATACTGTCCTTCTAGTGTAGCCGTAGTTAGGCCACCACTTCAAGAACTCTGTAGCACCG
CCTACATACCTCGCTCTGCTAATCCTGTTACCAGTGGCTGCTGCCAGTGGCGATAAGTCGTGTCTTACCG
GGTTGGACTCAAGACGATAGTTACCGGATAAGGCGCAGCGGTCGGGCTGAACGGGGGGTTCGTGCACACA
GCCCAGCTTGGAGCGAACGACCTACACCGAACTGAGATACCTACAGCGTGAGCTATGAGAAAGCGCCACG
CTTCCCGAAGGGAGAAAGGCGGACAGGTATCCGGTAAGCGGCAGGGTCGGAACAGGAGAGCGCACGAGGG
AGCTTCCAGGGGGAAACGCCTGGTATCTTTATAGTCCTGTCGGGTTTCGCCACCTCTGACTTGAGCGTCG
ATTTTTGTGATGCTCGTCAGGGGGGCGGAGCCTATGGAAAAACGCCAGCAACGCGGCCTTTTTACGGTTC
CTGGCCTTTTGCTGGCCTTTTGCTCACATGTTCTTTCCTGCGTTATCCCCTGATTCTGTGGATAACCGTA
TTACCGCCTTTGAGTGAGCTGATACCGCTCGCCGCAGCCGAACGACCGAGCGCAGCGAGTCAGTGAGCGA
GGAAGCGGAAGAGCGCCCAATACGCAAACCGCCTCTCCCCGCGCGTTGGCCGATTCATTAATCACTCTGT
GGTCTCAGGAGCGGGCTTGATTCGATATTAATATGGGATGGTGTACAACGGGTGAAATTTTAGAATTGAC
TGGTTTGAGTTGATAATAATTTGCGATAGAACTAGGAGTGAAATCCTAGAATGACAATCAAGTTATTATT
ATACAATTAAATACTACCACAGGTGAAATCCTAGAATTGACGGGTTTGATTCGATATTAATATGGGATGG
TGTACTACGGGTGAAATCCGAGAAACAACAATCAAAATACAATTATACAATATTAAACATTTAACAAAAT
AAACAAATACAACTTAAAACTTTAAAATTTGAGTTATAAAATTTTGTCTCGCGGTGAATTATACATTTAA
ATCAAACAATAGCAGAAATTTATTAAGTCATCCTAAGAAATATTCAATTATTTTTTATTTAATGAAAATA
TAGACCCGCGGTATACCGCGGATTAATATTTAGTGCTATTGATAAATTTATCTCAACGTTCAGCTTTGAC
ATTGTGAAATGCATTATGAGTCATGACTCTGTTTATAGATATTCCTGTTATAGTATTTATTAACCGAAGT
AATGTAAACCAAATTTTAAAAATACATACAAGATAAATAAAAGGTCCAAAACATTATATTTACGGTCATG
CATCTGATTTCTTTTCTTCCAAAAGGAAGGAGCCAAAGCAACCGATCAAGTGGAGACTAGTAAACCATAC
ACAATCACTCATTTCCTCACAAAAGAAAGATAAGATAAGGGTGTCAACACCTTTCCTTAATCATGTGGTA
GTGAACGAGTTATCATGAATCCCGGACCCTTTGATCATTAGGGCTTTTTGCCTCTTACGGTTCTCACTAT
ATAAAGATGACAAAACCAATAGAAAAACAATTAAGCAAAAGAAGAAGAAGAAGAAGT
Features (pLannotate 1.2.2; 6 found; start..end, strand, type, name):
    126..230     +  promoter       AmpR promoter: bla
    221..301     -  CDS            int (fragment): INT2_ECOLX - Protein inferred from homology: Swiss-Prot protein existence level 3. Putative integrase believed to be involved in the insertion of antibiotic resistance genes into plasmids and transposons. From Escherichia coli.
    387..443     +  CDS            GmR (fragment): gentamycin acetyltransferase; aacC1; confers resistance to gentamycin
    450..1238    +  CDS            aadA: S3AD_ECOLX - Experimental evidence at protein level: Swiss-Prot protein existence level 1. Mediates bacterial resistance to the antibiotics streptomycin and spectinomycin. From Escherichia coli.
   1412..2000    +  rep_origin     ori: high-copy-number ColE1/pMB1/pBR322/pUC origin of replication
   2183..2232    +  CDS            lacI (fragment): lac repressor; lacI; The lac repressor binds to the lac operator to inhibit transcription in E. coli. This inhibition can be relieved by adding lactose or isopropyl-β-D-thiogalactopyranoside (IPTG).
