[The description below was written by a language model from this plasmid's Addgene catalogue record and pLannotate feature annotations shown in this document.]
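Description:
pICH45234 is a level 0 part plasmid from a Golden Gate modular cloning (MoClo) toolbox for plants, built in the pICH41295 backbone. Although catalogued as a plant expression vector, it is a small (about 3.1 kb) bacterial storage plasmid for a single standardized part and is not itself an expression construct. It replicates in E. coli from a high-copy ColE1/pUC-type origin and is selected with spectinomycin through the aadA gene, which encodes an aminoglycoside adenylyltransferase conferring streptomycin/spectinomycin resistance. An AmpR (bla) promoter lies upstream of aadA. The short fragments annotated nearby as integrase and gentamicin acetyltransferase are most likely remnants of the integron context from which the resistance cassette originated, and the small lacI fragment is likewise a backbone remnant rather than a functional gene.

The payload is the promoter plus 5' UTR of the Arabidopsis thaliana RbcS2B gene (AT5g38430), which encodes a Rubisco small subunit. The automated feature table does not annotate this insert, which presumably occupies the unannotated region after the origin. Internal BsaI and BbsI (BpiI) recognition sites were removed by point mutation so that the part is compatible with type IIS assembly. The fragment was cloned in through BpiI sites that were destroyed in the process, and it can be released with BsaI. In practice, the module is combined in one-pot Golden Gate reactions with coding sequence, tag and terminator parts to assemble plant transcription units driven by the RbcS2B regulatory region. These units can then be built into higher-level multigene constructs for plant transformation.
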