Addgene plasmid #50276: pICH45234
Depositing lab: Sylvestre Marillonnet & Nicola Patron. Depositing organization: Leibniz Institute of Plant Biochemistry (IPB). Publication: A golden gate modular cloning toolbox for plants. Engler C, Youles M, Gruetzner R, Ehnert TM, Werner S, Jones JD, Patron NJ, Marillonnet S. ACS Synth Biol. 2014 Nov 21;3(11):839-43. doi: 10.1021/sb4001504. Epub 2014 Feb 20. PubMed 24933124.
Backbone
  Vector backbone: pICH41295
  Vector type: plant expression
Growth in bacteria
  Bacterial resistance: Spectinomycin, 50 μg/mL
  Growth temperature: 37°C
  Growth strain: DH5alpha
  Copy number: High Copy
Gene/Insert
  Gene/Insert name: promoter + 5' UTR, RbcS2B (AT5g38430, A. thaliana)
  Species: A. thaliana (mustard weed)
  Mutation: BsaI/BbsI sites removed by point-mutation
  Cloning method: Restriction Enzyme; 5′ cloning site BpiI (destroyed during cloning); 3′ cloning site BpiI (destroyed during cloning)
Terms and licenses: Academic/Nonprofit Terms; Industry Terms: Not Available to Industry
Depositor comments: insert can be released with BsaI
How to cite: pICH45234 was a gift from Sylvestre Marillonnet & Nicola Patron (Addgene plasmid # 50276)
