>Addgene plasmid #50276 | pICH45234 | addgene partial sequence | sequence record 75963 | pBR322ori-F 5'-GGGAAACGCCTGGTATCTTT-3'
TGAGCGTCGATTTTTGTGATGCTCGTCAGGGGGGCGGAGCCTATGGAAAAACGCCAGCAACGCGGCCTTT
TTACGGTTCCTGGCCTTTTGCTGGCCTTTTGCTCACATGTTCTTTCCTGCGTTATCCCCTGATTCTGTGG
ATAACCGTATTACCGCCTTTGAGTGAGCTGATACCGCTCGCCGCAGCCGAACGACCGAGCGCAGCGAGTC
AGTGAGCGAGGAAGCGGAAGAGCGCCCAATACGCAAACCGCCTCTCCCCGCGCGTTGGCCGATTCATTAA
TCACTCTGTGGTCTCAGGAGCGGGCTTGATTCGATATTAATATGGGATGGTGTACAACGGGTGAAATTTT
AGAATTGACTGGTTTGAGTTGATAATAATTTGCGATAGAACTAGGAGTGAAATCCTAGAATGACAATCAA
GTTATTATTATACAATTAAATACTACCACAGGTGAAATCCTAGAATTGACGGGTTTGATTCGATATTAAT
ATGGGATGGTGTACTACGGGTGAAATCCGAGAAACAACAATCAAAATACAATTATACAATATTAAACATT
TAACAAAATAAACAAATACAACTTAAAACTTTAAAATTTGAGTTATAAAATTTTGTCTCGCGGTGAATTA
TACATTTAAATCAAACAATAGCAGAAATTTATTAAGTCATCCTAAGAAATATTCAATTATTTTTTATTTA
ATGAAAATATAGACCCGCGGTATACCGCGGATTAATATTTAGTGCTATTGATAAATTTATCTCAACGTTC
AGCTTTGACATTGTGAAATGCATTATGAGTCATGACTCTGTTTATAGATATTCCTGTTAT
