>Addgene plasmid #50276 | pICH45234 | addgene partial sequence | sequence record 76010 | Spect-R 5'-ACTTTGTTTTAGGGCGACTG-3'
AAACATCGACCCACGGCGTAACGCGCTTGCTGCTTGGATGCCCGAGGCATAGACTGTACCCCAAAAAAAA
ACAGTCATAACAAGCCATGAAAACCGCCACTGCGCCGTTACCACCGCTGCGTTCGGTCAAGGTTCTGGAC
CAGTTGCGTGAGCGCATACTCTTCCTTTTTCAATATTATTGAAGCATTTATCAGGGTTATTGTCTCATGA
GCGGATACATATTTGAATGTATTTAGAAAAATAAACAAATAGGGGTTCCGCGCACATTTCCCCGAAAAGT
GCCACCTGACGTCTAAGAAACCATTATTATCATGACATTAACCTATAAAAATAGGCGTATCACGAGGCCC
TTTCGTCCACTGAAGAGCCACTTCGTGGTCTCACATTACTTCTTCTTCTTCTTCTTTTGCTTAATTGTTT
TTCTATTGGTTTTGTCATCTTTATATAGTGAGAACCGTAAGAGGCAAAAAGCCCTAATGATCAAAGGGTC
CGGGATTCATGATAACTCGTTCACTACCACATGATTAAGGAAAGGTGTTGACACCCTTATCTTATCTTTC
TTTTGTGAGGAAATGAGTGATTGTGTATGGTTTACTAGTCTCCACTTGATCGGTTGCTTTGGCTCCTTCC
TTTTGGAAGAAAAGAAATCAGATGCATGACCGTAAATATAATGTTTTGGACCTTTTATTTATCTTGTATG
TATTTTTAAAATTTGGTTTACATTACTTCGGTTAATAAATACTATAACAGGAATATCTA
